Addgene plasmid #176771: pEE014
Purpose: Encodes codon optimized putative thermophilic PET hydrolase enzyme for bacterial expression
Depositing lab: Gregg Beckham. Depositing organization: National Laboratory of the Rockies (NLR). Publication: Sourcing thermotolerant poly(ethylene terephthalate) hydrolase scaffolds from natural diversity. Erickson E, Gado JE, Avilan L, Bratti F, Brizendine RK, Cox PA, Gill R, Graham R, Kim DJ, Konig G, Michener WE, Poudel S, Ramirez KJ, Shakespeare TJ, Zahn M, Boyd ES, Payne CM, DuBois JL, Pickford AR, Beckham GT, McGeehan JE. Nat Commun. 2022 Dec 21;13(1):7850. doi: 10.1038/s41467-022-35237-x. PubMed 36543766.
Backbone
  Vector backbone: pET21b(+)
  Backbone manufacturer: EMD Biosciences
  Backbone size w/o insert (bp): 5366
  Vector type: Bacterial Expression
Growth in bacteria
  Bacterial resistance: Ampicillin, 100 μg/mL
  Growth temperature: 37°C
  Growth strain: DH5alpha
  Copy number: High Copy
Gene/Insert
  Gene/Insert name: 206 (alt name: Environmental sample JGI20127J14776_10147151)
  Species: Environmental sample
  Insert size (bp): 723
  Promoter: T7
  Tag / fusion protein: 6xHis (C terminal on backbone)
  Cloning method: Restriction Enzyme; 5′ cloning site NdeI (unknown if destroyed); 3′ cloning site XhoI (unknown if destroyed)
  Sequencing primers: 5′ T7 For; 3′ T7 Rev
Terms and licenses: Academic/Nonprofit Terms; Industry Terms: Not Available to Industry
Depositor comments: Accession Number JGI20127J14776_10147151
How to cite: pEE014 was a gift from Gregg Beckham (Addgene plasmid # 176771 ; http://n2t.net/addgene:176771 ; RRID:Addgene_176771)
