[The description below was written by a language model from this plasmid's Addgene catalogue record and pLannotate feature annotations shown in this document.]
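Description:
pEE014 is a bacterial expression plasmid built on the pET21b(+) backbone that carries a codon-optimized open reading frame for a putative thermophilic poly(ethylene terephthalate) (PET) hydrolase. The 723 bp insert, designated "206", derives from an environmental (metagenomic) sample rather than a cultured organism, and was cloned between the NdeI and XhoI sites so that it is read in frame with the backbone-encoded C-terminal 6xHis tag. The automated annotation does not label the insert itself. It falls in the unannotated span that runs from the ribosome binding site across the origin of the circular numbering to the histidine tag, which the software reports as a fragment of a longer His tag. The short "SET1" hit just before the terminator, like the TcR fragments, appears to be an annotation match to residual backbone sequence rather than a functional fusion partner or marker.

Expression follows the standard pET arrangement. A T7 promoter with an adjacent lac operator and the T7 gene 10 ribosome binding site drives the gene, and a T7 terminator closes the transcription unit. The plasmid's own lacI gene supplies repressor, so transcription is held off until IPTG induction in a host that provides T7 RNA polymerase. Propagation relies on a pBR322-type ColE1 origin with the accompanying rop and bom elements, although the catalogue entry lists the plasmid as high copy. Selection is by ampicillin through the β-lactamase gene, and an f1 origin is also present for single-stranded DNA production. The construct is intended for producing His-tagged recombinant enzyme in E. coli, consistent with a study that surveyed natural sequence diversity for thermotolerant PET hydrolase scaffolds.
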