Features (pLannotate 1.2.2; 18 found; start..end, strand, type, name):
    588..605     +  CDS            9xHis (fragment): 9xHis affinity tag
    615..664     +  CDS            SET1 (fragment): solubility-enhancement tag derived from T7 phage gene 10B
    672..719     +  terminator     T7 terminator: transcription terminator for bacteriophage T7 RNA polymerase
    756..1184    +  rep_origin     f1 ori (sequence partly withheld): f1 bacteriophage origin of replication; arrow indicates direction of (+) strand synthesis
   1237..1341    +  promoter       AmpR promoter: bla
   1342..2202    +  CDS            AmpR: β-lactamase; bla; confers resistance to ampicillin, carbenicillin, and related antibiotics
   2373..2961    +  rep_origin     ori: high-copy-number ColE1/pMB1/pBR322/pUC origin of replication
   3147..3286    -  misc_feature   bom: basis of mobility region from pBR322
   3388..3579    -  CDS            rop: Rop protein, which maintains plasmids at low copy number; rop
   3596..3976    +  CDS            YPB1_ECOLX: Protein predicted: Swiss-Prot protein existence level 4. From Escherichia coli.
   4048..4339    -  CDS            TcR (fragment): tetracycline efflux protein; tet; confers resistance to tetracycline
   4354..4375    -  protein_bind   CAP binding site: CAP binding activates transcription in the presence of cAMP. E. coli catabolite activator protein
   4388..5470    -  CDS            lacI: lac repressor; lacI; The lac repressor binds to the lac operator to inhibit transcription in E. coli. This inhibition can be relieved by adding lactose or isopropyl-β-D-thiogalactopyranoside (IPTG).
   5471..5548    -  promoter       lacI promoter: lacI
   5556..5835    -  CDS            TcR (fragment): tetracycline efflux protein; tet; confers resistance to tetracycline
   5857..5875    +  promoter       T7 promoter: promoter for bacteriophage T7 RNA polymerase
   5876..5900    +  protein_bind   lac operator: The lac repressor binds to the lac operator to inhibit transcription in E. coli. This inhibition can be relieved by adding lactose or isopropyl-β-D-thiogalactopyranoside (IPTG). lac repressor encoded by lacI
   5915..5937    +  RBS            RBS: efficient ribosome binding site from bacteriophage T7 gene 10 (Olins and Rangwala, 1989)
>Addgene plasmid #176771 | pEE014 | addgene full sequence | sequence record 349630 | Addgene NGS Result
CTGCCGGGTATGCAGCGCTGCGCTTTGACTTTCGTTGCCATGGGGATTCCCCGCTGCCATTCGAGGAATT
CCGCATCTCACTGGCGGTTGAAGATGCGCGTAATGCCGCTGGCTTTCTGAAAAATGTTCCTGAAGTTGAT
GGCACCAAATTCGGCGTGGTTGGTCTGTCTATGGGAGGTGGTGTTGCTGTTTCGCTCGCCGCGGGCCGTG
AGGATGTAGGTGCTCTGGTACTGCTGTCTCCGGCCCTTGATTGGCCGGAGCTGTTCCAGCGCGCACGTGG
CTTCTTCCGCGCGGAAGAAGGTTACGTGTACTGGGGTCCGAACCGTATGCGTGATGTATACGCAATGGAG
ACCATGAACTTCAGCGTGATGGGCCTGGCAGAAGAAATTAAAGCGCCGACTCTGATCATTCACTCGGTGG
ATGATGTGGTAGTGCCGATCAGTCAGGCTAAACGTTTCTACGAAAAACTGAAAGTTGAAAAAAAATTTAT
CGAAATCGAACAGGGCGGCCACGTGTTTGAAGATTACAACGTTCGTCGTCGTATCGAACGTGAAGTTCTG
GACTGGGTGAAGCGCCATTTACTCGAGCACCACCACCACCACCACTGAGATCCGGCTGCTAACAAAGCCC
GAAAGGAAGCTGAGTTGGCTGCTGCCACCGCTGAGCAATAACTAGCATAACCCCTTGGGGCCTCTAAACG
GGTCTTGAGGGGTTTTTTGCTGAAAGGAGGAACTATATCCGGATTGGCGAATGGG
[124 nt withheld, positions 756-879]
C
[91 nt withheld, positions 881-971]
A
[49 nt withheld, positions 973-1021]
CCTTTGACGTTGGAGTCCACGTTCTTT
[37 nt withheld, positions 1049-1085]
ACCCTATCTCGGTCTATTCTTTTGATTTATAAGGGATTTTGCCGATTTCGGCCTATTGGTTAAAAAATGA
GCTGATTTAACAAAAATTTAACGCGAATTTTAACAAAATATTAACGCTTACAATTTAGGTGGCACTTTTC
GGGGAAATGTGCGCGGAACCCCTATTTGTTTATTTTTCTAAATACATTCAAATATGTATCCGCTCATGAG
ACAATAACCCTGATAAATGCTTCAATAATATTGAAAAAGGAAGAGTATGAGTATTCAACATTTCCGTGTC
GCCCTTATTCCCTTTTTTGCGGCATTTTGCCTTCCTGTTTTTGCTCACCCAGAAACGCTGGTGAAAGTAA
AAGATGCTGAAGATCAGTTGGGTGCACGAGTGGGTTACATCGAACTGGATCTCAACAGCGGTAAGATCCT
TGAGAGTTTTCGCCCCGAAGAACGTTTTCCAATGATGAGCACTTTTAAAGTTCTGCTATGTGGCGCGGTA
TTATCCCGTATTGACGCCGGGCAAGAGCAACTCGGTCGCCGCATACACTATTCTCAGAATGACTTGGTTG
AGTACTCACCAGTCACAGAAAAGCATCTTACGGATGGCATGACAGTAAGAGAATTATGCAGTGCTGCCAT
AACCATGAGTGATAACACTGCGGCCAACTTACTTCTGACAACGATCGGAGGACCGAAGGAGCTAACCGCT
TTTTTGCACAACATGGGGGATCATGTAACTCGCCTTGATCGTTGGGAACCGGAGCTGAATGAAGCCATAC
CAAACGACGAGCGTGACACCACGATGCCTGCAGCAATGGCAACAACGTTGCGCAAACTATTAACTGGCGA
ACTACTTACTCTAGCTTCCCGGCAACAATTAATAGACTGGATGGAGGCGGATAAAGTTGCAGGACCACTT
CTGCGCTCGGCCCTTCCGGCTGGCTGGTTTATTGCTGATAAATCTGGAGCCGGTGAGCGTGGGTCTCGCG
GTATCATTGCAGCACTGGGGCCAGATGGTAAGCCCTCCCGTATCGTAGTTATCTACACGACGGGGAGTCA
GGCAACTATGGATGAACGAAATAGACAGATCGCTGAGATAGGTGCCTCACTGATTAAGCATTGGTAACTG
TCAGACCAAGTTTACTCATATATACTTTAGATTGATTTAAAACTTCATTTTTAATTTAAAAGGATCTAGG
TGAAGATCCTTTTTGATAATCTCATGACCAAAATCCCTTAACGTGAGTTTTCGTTCCACTGAGCGTCAGA
CCCCGTAGAAAAGATCAAAGGATCTTCTTGAGATCCTTTTTTTCTGCGCGTAATCTGCTGCTTGCAAACA
AAAAAACCACCGCTACCAGCGGTGGTTTGTTTGCCGGATCAAGAGCTACCAACTCTTTTTCCGAAGGTAA
CTGGCTTCAGCAGAGCGCAGATACCAAATACTGTCCTTCTAGTGTAGCCGTAGTTAGGCCACCACTTCAA
GAACTCTGTAGCACCGCCTACATACCTCGCTCTGCTAATCCTGTTACCAGTGGCTGCTGCCAGTGGCGAT
AAGTCGTGTCTTACCGGGTTGGACTCAAGACGATAGTTACCGGATAAGGCGCAGCGGTCGGGCTGAACGG
GGGGTTCGTGCACACAGCCCAGCTTGGAGCGAACGACCTACACCGAACTGAGATACCTACAGCGTGAGCT
ATGAGAAAGCGCCACGCTTCCCGAAGGGAGAAAGGCGGACAGGTATCCGGTAAGCGGCAGGGTCGGAACA
GGAGAGCGCACGAGGGAGCTTCCAGGGGGAAACGCCTGGTATCTTTATAGTCCTGTCGGGTTTCGCCACC
TCTGACTTGAGCGTCGATTTTTGTGATGCTCGTCAGGGGGGCGGAGCCTATGGAAAAACGCCAGCAACGC
GGCCTTTTTACGGTTCCTGGCCTTTTGCTGGCCTTTTGCTCACATGTTCTTTCCTGCGTTATCCCCTGAT
TCTGTGGATAACCGTATTACCGCCTTTGAGTGAGCTGATACCGCTCGCCGCAGCCGAACGACCGAGCGCA
GCGAGTCAGTGAGCGAGGAAGCGGAAGAGCGCCTGATGCGGTATTTTCTCCTTACGCATCTGTGCGGTAT
TTCACACCGCAATGGTGCACTCTCAGTACAATCTGCTCTGATGCCGCATAGTTAAGCCAGTATACACTCC
GCTATCGCTACGTGACTGGGTCATGGCTGCGCCCCGACACCCGCCAACACCCGCTGACGCGCCCTGACGG
GCTTGTCTGCTCCCGGCATCCGCTTACAGACAAGCTGTGACCGTCTCCGGGAGCTGCATGTGTCAGAGGT
TTTCACCGTCATCACCGAAACGCGCGAGGCAGCTGCGGTAAAGCTCATCAGCGTGGTCGTGAAGCGATTC
ACAGATGTCTGCCTGTTCATCCGCGTCCAGCTCGTTGAGTTTCTCCAGAAGCGTTAATGTCTGGCTTCTG
ATAAAGCGGGCCATGTTAAGGGCGGTTTTTTCCTGTTTGGTCACTGATGCCTCCGTGTAAGGGGGATTTC
TGTTCATGGGGGTAATGATACCGATGAAACGAGAGAGGATGCTCACGATACGGGTTACTGATGATGAACA
TGCCCGGTTACTGGAACGTTGTGAGGGTAAACAACTGGCGGTATGGATGCGGCGGGACCAGAGAAAAATC
ACTCAGGGTCAATGCCAGCGCTTCGTTAATACAGATGTAGGTGTTCCACAGGGTAGCCAGCAGCATCCTG
CGATGCAGATCCGGAACATAATGGTGCAGGGCGCTGACTTCCGCGTTTCCAGACTTTACGAAACACGGAA
ACCGAAGACCATTCATGTTGTTGCTCAGGTCGCAGACGTTTTGCAGCAGCAGTCGCTTCACGTTCGCTCG
CGTATCGGTGATTCATTCTGCTAACCAGTAAGGCAACCCCGCCAGCCTAGCCGGGTCCTCAACGACAGGA
GCACGATCATGCGCACCCGTGGGGCCGCCATGCCGGCGATAATGGCCTGCTTCTCGCCGAAACGTTTGGT
GGCGGGACCAGTGACGAAGGCTTGAGCGAGGGCGTGCAAGATTCCGAATACCGCAAGCGACAGGCCGATC
ATCGTCGCGCTCCAGCGAAAGCGGTCCTCGCCGAAAATGACCCAGAGCGCTGCCGGCACCTGTCCTACGA
GTTGCATGATAAAGAAGACAGTCATAAGTGCGGCGACGATAGTCATGCCCCGCGCCCACCGGAAGGAGCT
GACTGGGTTGAAGGCTCTCAAGGGCATCGGTCGAGATCCCGGTGCCTAATGAGTGAGCTAACTTACATTA
ATTGCGTTGCGCTCACTGCCCGCTTTCCAGTCGGGAAACCTGTCGTGCCAGCTGCATTAATGAATCGGCC
AACGCGCGGGGAGAGGCGGTTTGCGTATTGGGCGCCAGGGTGGTTTTTCTTTTCACCAGTGAGACGGGCA
ACAGCTGATTGCCCTTCACCGCCTGGCCCTGAGAGAGTTGCAGCAAGCGGTCCACGCTGGTTTGCCCCAG
CAGGCGAAAATCCTGTTTGATGGTGGTTAACGGCGGGATATAACATGAGCTGTCTTCGGTATCGTCGTAT
CCCACTACCGAGATATCCGCACCAACGCGCAGCCCGGACTCGGTAATGGCGCGCATTGCGCCCAGCGCCA
TCTGATCGTTGGCAACCAGCATCGCAGTGGGAACGATGCCCTCATTCAGCATTTGCATGGTTTGTTGAAA
ACCGGACATGGCACTCCAGTCGCCTTCCCGTTCCGCTATCGGCTGAATTTGATTGCGAGTGAGATATTTA
TGCCAGCCAGCCAGACGCAGACGCGCCGAGACAGAACTTAATGGGCCCGCTAACAGCGCGATTTGCTGGT
GACCCAATGCGACCAGATGCTCCACGCCCAGTCGCGTACCGTCTTCATGGGAGAAAATAATACTGTTGAT
GGGTGTCTGGTCAGAGACATCAAGAAATAACGCCGGAACATTAGTGCAGGCAGCTTCCACAGCAATGGCA
TCCTGGTCATCCAGCGGATAGTTAATGATCAGCCCACTGACGCGTTGCGCGAGAAGATTGTGCACCGCCG
CTTTACAGGCTTCGACGCCGCTTCGTTCTACCATCGACACCACCACGCTGGCACCCAGTTGATCGGCGCG
AGATTTAATCGCCGCGACAATTTGCGACGGCGCGTGCAGGGCCAGACTGGAGGTGGCAACGCCAATCAGC
AACGACTGTTTGCCCGCCAGTTGTTGTGCCACGCGGTTGGGAATGTAATTCAGCTCCGCCATCGCCGCTT
CCACTTTTTCCCGCGTTTTCGCAGAAACGTGGCTGGCCTGGTTCACCACGCGGGAAACGGTCTGATAAGA
GACACCGGCATACTCTGCGACATCGTATAACGTTACTGGTTTCACATTCACCACCCTGAATTGACTCTCT
TCCGGGCGCTATCATGCCATACCGCGAAAGGTTTTGCGCCATTCGATGGTGTCCGGGATCTCGACGCTCT
CCCTTATGCGACTCCTGCATTAGGAAGCAGCCCAGTAGTAGGTTGAGGCCGTTGAGCACCGCCGCCGCAA
GGAATGGTGCATGCAAGGAGATGGCGCCCAACAGTCCCCCGGCCACGGGGCCTGCCACCATACCCACGCC
GAAACAAGCGCTCATGAGCCCGAAGTGGCGAGCCCGATCTTCCCCATCGGTGATGTCGGCGATATAGGCG
CCAGCAACCGCACCTGTGGCGCCGGTGATGCCGGCCACGATGCGTCCGGCGTAGAGGATCGAGATCTCGA
TCCCGCGAAATTAATACGACTCACTATAGGGGAATTGTGAGCGGATAACAATTCCCCTCTAGAAATAATT
TTGTTTAACTTTAAGAAGGAGATATACATATGGTTCCATCCGCGGGTGTAGGCCTGTCTGGCGTTCTTCA
CCTGCCGGCAGGCGTAAGCCGCCCGGTGCTGTTTCTGCACGGTTTCACCGGTAACAAAACCGAATCCGGC
CGCCTTTATACTGACATGGCTCGTGTTCTGTGTT
