>Addgene plasmid #176771 | pEE014 | depositor partial sequence | sequence record 342597 | Insert (including NdeI and XhoI sites)
CATATGGTTCCATCCGCGGGTGTAGGCCTGTCTGGCGTTCTTCACCTGCCGGCAGGCGTAAGCCGCCCGG
TGCTGTTTCTGCACGGTTTCACCGGTAACAAAACCGAATCCGGCCGCCTTTATACTGACATGGCTCGTGT
TCTGTGTTCTGCCGGGTATGCAGCGCTGCGCTTTGACTTTCGTTGCCATGGGGATTCCCCGCTGCCATTC
GAGGAATTCCGCATCTCACTGGCGGTTGAAGATGCGCGTAATGCCGCTGGCTTTCTGAAAAATGTTCCTG
AAGTTGATGGCACCAAATTCGGCGTGGTTGGTCTGTCTATGGGAGGTGGTGTTGCTGTTTCGCTCGCCGC
GGGCCGTGAGGATGTAGGTGCTCTGGTACTGCTGTCTCCGGCCCTTGATTGGCCGGAGCTGTTCCAGCGC
GCACGTGGCTTCTTCCGCGCGGAAGAAGGTTACGTGTACTGGGGTCCGAACCGTATGCGTGATGTATACG
CAATGGAGACCATGAACTTCAGCGTGATGGGCCTGGCAGAAGAAATTAAAGCGCCGACTCTGATCATTCA
CTCGGTGGATGATGTGGTAGTGCCGATCAGTCAGGCTAAACGTTTCTACGAAAAACTGAAAGTTGAAAAA
AAATTTATCGAAATCGAACAGGGCGGCCACGTGTTTGAAGATTACAACGTTCGTCGTCGTATCGAACGTG
AAGTTCTGGACTGGGTGAAGCGCCATTTACTCGAG
